Addgene plasmid #239529: pKS1606
Purpose: Express Yea4p membrane protein cargo, peroxisomal Ynd1p truncation, and inactive Pex22 peroxisomal chauffeur; chromosomal integration by CRISPR
Depositing lab: John Dueber. Depositing organization: University of California, Berkeley.
Backbone
  Vector backbone: PSG747
  Backbone manufacturer: Internal
  Vector type: Yeast Expression
Growth in bacteria
  Bacterial resistance: Kanamycin, 50 μg/mL
  Growth temperature: 37°C
  Growth strain: DH5alpha
  Copy number: High Copy
Gene/Insert
  Gene/Insert name: ScYea4p-mTurquoise2-2xCrk_SH3
  Species: S. cerevisiae (budding yeast)
  Cloning method: Golden Gate
Terms and licenses: Academic/Nonprofit Terms; Industry Terms: Not Available to Industry
Depositor comments: Additional inserts: 1) ScYnd1p(1-495)-ePTS1; 2) ScPex22(1-36)-mRuby2-SH3pep_dead
How to cite: pKS1606 was a gift from John Dueber (Addgene plasmid # 239529 ; http://n2t.net/addgene:239529 ; RRID:Addgene_239529)
