[The description below was written by a language model from this plasmid's Addgene catalogue record and pLannotate feature annotations shown in this document.]
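Description:
pKS1606 is a yeast expression construct assembled by Golden Gate cloning on the in-house PSG747 backbone and intended for chromosomal integration into Saccharomyces cerevisiae by CRISPR rather than episomal maintenance. No yeast replication origin or yeast selectable marker is annotated. In E. coli it is propagated from a high-copy ColE1/pUC-type origin under kanamycin selection (KanR, aph(3')-Ia). Short annotated fragments of yeast genes such as TAF5 and MRL1 sit outside the expression units. They may reflect genomic homology or promoter-adjacent sequence, but the record does not define their role.

The payload is three expression cassettes. The first encodes the UDP-GlcNAc transporter Yea4p fused to the cyan fluorescent protein mTurquoise2 and two tandem Crk-family SH3 domains, making it a trackable membrane protein "cargo" carrying an interaction module. The second encodes a truncated Ynd1p apyrase (residues 1–495) bearing an enhanced PTS1 signal to direct it into the peroxisome, followed by the ADH1 terminator. The third, downstream of a TEF1 promoter, is recorded as Pex22(1–36)-mRuby2 fused to a "dead" SH3-binding peptide. This is a peroxisomal membrane anchor, or "chauffeur", whose ligand cannot engage the cargo's SH3 domains. The automated annotation labels the region just upstream of mRuby2 as a PEX13 fragment rather than Pex22, a discrepancy the record does not resolve. Promoters for the first two cassettes are not annotated.

The construct appears to serve as a negative control for experiments testing whether SH3-peptide interactions can recruit non-native membrane proteins to peroxisomes, with the cyan and red fluorophores allowing cargo and chauffeur localisation to be compared.
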