Features (pLannotate 1.2.2; 13 found; start..end, strand, type, name):
    732..1757    +  CDS            YEA4: YEA4_YEAST - Experimental evidence at protein level: Swiss-Prot protein existence level 1. Sugar transporter that specifically mediates the transport of UDP-N-acetylglucosamine (UDP-GlcNAc) and is required for cell wall chitin synthesis. From Saccharomyces cerevisiae (strain ATCC 204508 / S288c) (Baker's yeast).
   1764..2477    +  CDS            mTurquoise2: mTurquoise2 is a basic (constitutively fluorescent) cyan fluorescent protein published in 2012, derived from Aequorea victoria. It is reported to be a rapidly-maturing monomer with very low acid sensitivity.
   2487..2684    +  CDS            crk (fragment): CRK_XENLA - Experimental evidence at transcript level: Swiss-Prot protein existence level 2. Required for apoptosis in Xenopus egg extracts (PubMed:9029144). Involved in cell branching and adhesion (By similarity). May mediate attachment-induced mapk8 activation, membrane ruffling and cell motility in a Rac-dependent manner. May regulate the efna5-epha3 signaling (By similarity). From Xenopus laevis (African clawed frog).
   2688..2876    +  CDS            CRKL (fragment): CRKL_HUMAN - Experimental evidence at protein level: Swiss-Prot protein existence level 1. May mediate the transduction of intracellular signals. From Homo sapiens (Human).
   3826..5310    +  CDS            YND1 (fragment): YND1_YEAST - Experimental evidence at protein level: Swiss-Prot protein existence level 1. Catalyzes the hydrolysis of phosphoanhydride bonds of nucleoside tri- and di-phosphates. Has equal high activity toward ADP/ATP, GDP/GTP, and UDP/UTP and approximately 50% less toward CDP/CTP and thiamine pyrophosphate. Has no activity toward GMP. Required for Golgi glycosylation and cell wall integrity. Together with CDC55, required for adenovirus E4orf4 (early region 4 open reading frame 4) induced toxicity, the apyrase activity is not required for this function. Plays a role in sphingolipid synthesis.
   5366..5553    +  terminator     ADH1 terminator: S. cerevisiae ADH1; transcription terminator for the S. cerevisiae alcohol dehydrogenase 1 (ADH1) gene
   5625..5741    +  CDS            MRL1 (fragment): MRL1_YEAST - Experimental evidence at protein level: Swiss-Prot protein existence level 1. Sorting receptor involved in the transport of vacuolar enzymes from the Golgi complex to the vacuole. Involved in the delivery and maturation of PEP4 (vacuolar proteinase A) and PRB1 (vacuolar proteinase B). From Saccharomyces cerevisiae (strain ATCC 204508 / S288c) (Baker's yeast).
   5903..6310    +  promoter       TEF1 promoter: S. cerevisiae TEF1; promoter for EF-1α
   6333..6872    +  CDS            PEX13 (fragment): PEX13_YEAST - Also known as PAS20. Experimental evidence at protein level: Swiss-Prot protein existence level 1. Component of the peroxisomal translocation machinery with PEX14 and PEX17. Interacts with the PTS1 receptor (PAS10/PEX5). From Saccharomyces cerevisiae (strain ATCC 204508 / S288c) (Baker's yeast).
   6819..7526    +  CDS            mRuby2: mRuby2 is a basic (constitutively fluorescent) red fluorescent protein published in 2012, derived from Entacmaea quadricolor. It has moderate acid sensitivity.
   8406..9221    -  CDS            KanR: aminoglycoside phosphotransferase; aph(3')-Ia; confers resistance to kanamycin in bacteria or G418 (Geneticin®) in eukaryotes
   9446..10034   +  rep_origin     ori: high-copy-number ColE1/pMB1/pBR322/pUC origin of replication
  10145..10372   +  CDS            TAF5 (fragment): TAF5_YEAST - Also known as TAF90. Experimental evidence at protein level: Swiss-Prot protein existence level 1. Functions as a component of the DNA-binding general transcription factor complex TFIID and the transcription regulatory histone acetylation (HAT) complexes SAGA, SALSA and SLIK. Binding of TFIID to a promoter (with or without TATA element) is the initial step in preinitiation complex (PIC) formation. TFIID plays a key role in the regulation of gene expression by RNA polymerase II through different activities such as transcription activator interaction, core promoter recognition and s
>Addgene plasmid #239529 | pKS1606 | addgene full sequence | sequence record 487896 | Addgene NGS Result
ACTGGCCGATAATTGCAGACGAACGTTGATAGGTCAAGATCAATGTAAACAATTACTTTGTTATGTAGAG
TTTTTTTAGCTACCTATATTCCACCATAACATCAATCATGCGGTTGCTGGTGTATTTACCAATAATGTTT
AATGTATATATATATATATATATATGGGGCCGTATACTTACATATAGTAGATGTCAAGCGTAGGCGCTTC
CCCTGCCGGCTGTGAGGGCGCCATAACCAAGGTATCTATAGACCGCCAATCAGCAAACTACCTCCGTACA
TTCATGTTGCACCCACACATTTATACACCCAGACCGCGACAAATTACCCATAAGGTTGTTTGTGACGGCG
TCGTACAAGAGAACGTGGGAACTTTTTAGGCTCACCAAAAAAGAAAGAAAAAATACGAGTTGCTGACAGA
AGCCTCAAGAAAAAAAAAATTCTTCTTCGACTATGCTGGAGGCAGAGATGATCGAGCCGGTAGTTAACTA
TATATAGCTAAATTGGTTCCATCACCTTCTTTTCTGGTGTCGCTCCTTCTAGTGCTATTTCTGGCTTTTC
CTATTTTTTTTTTTCCATTTTTCTTTCTCTCTTTCTAATATATAAATTCTCTTGCATTTTCTATTTTTCT
CTCTATCTATTCTACTTGTTTATTCCCTTCAAGGTTTTTTTTTAAGGAGTACTTGTTTTTAGAATATACG
GTCAACGAACTATAATTAACTAAACAGATCTATGTGGAACTCACTAAAAGCATTCGCTCTAGTGTTCGGA
GGTTGTTGCTCCAATGTTATTACATTTGAAACCTTAATGAGCAACGAAACAGGCAGCATTAATAATCTCA
TTACTTTTTGTCAATTTTTATTTGTTACATGTCAGGGACTCCCCGAATTTCTGGATGTTCATCAACCTTT
CCCTTACTTCAAGCCTCTGAAAACTCCACTTCACGTTTATGTCATTACTGTCGTTTTATTTTATATTTCA
TCTACGACGAATAATAACGTATTTAAATACAACATATCCATTCCGATTCATATCGTTTTCAGATGCTTCG
GAACCGTAATAACCATGTTTACATGCTGGTTATTAAATGGTAGGAAATATACAAAGATTCAGATTTTATC
AACACTATTTTTAACCATTGGAGCTATAATTGCCTCATTATTCAAAGATGCTGATTTTCGGTACCAAGAT
TTGAAACTGCAAGCGTGGAAAATTGGAAGTGACCAATCTGTAGATCTCACTTTTATTTTTGGCATTTGTA
TACTAGTACTTTCATCATTCACATCATCTTTACTTTCAGCATACAATGAACGTACGTATCAAAAATATGG
AAAGCATTGGAAGGAGAATATCTTTTACAGTCATTTTTTATCATTACCTCTCTTTCTATTTAGTCGAAAG
CAGTTAATTCACGAATATCGAGTGATGAGAAAGTCTGAAAGAATATTGTGTTCAAATTTTGGAGGGAAGA
TTCTAGTCCCGCGAGAAGAAACTCTCCTTCTTTTCAATGTGTTAACACAATATTTTTGCGTCAAGGGTGT
TAATATCCTCGCCAGTAAAACAAACGCTCTGACACTTTCCATAACATTACTTGTAAGAAAATTTATAAGT
CTTTTACTGAGCGTCCGACTTTTCGATAATAACTTGTCATATACTGGCTACATCGGGGTCTACCTAGTCT
TTTTTGGTGCCTTTATATACTCGCTGGGATCAATTCACCCCAGGCAAAATGACAAGGGGGCGATAAAGAA
AAGTAAAGGTTCTGTTTCTAAAGGTGAAGAATTATTCACTGGTGTTGTCCCAATTTTGGTTGAATTAGAT
GGTGATGTTAATGGTCACAAATTTTCTGTCTCCGGTGAAGGTGAAGGTGATGCTACTTACGGTAAATTGA
CCTTAAAATTTATTTGTACTACTGGTAAATTGCCAGTTCCATGGCCAACCTTAGTCACTACTTTATCTTG
GGGTGTTCAATGTTTTGCAAGATACCCAGATCATATGAAACAACATGACTTTTTCAAGTCTGCCATGCCA
GAAGGTTATGTTCAAGAAAGAACTATTTTTTTCAAAGATGACGGTAACTACAAGACCAGAGCTGAAGTCA
AGTTTGAAGGTGATACCTTAGTTAATAGAATCGAATTAAAAGGTATTGATTTTAAAGAAGATGGTAACAT
TTTAGGTCACAAATTGGAATACAATTATTTCTCTGACAATGTTTACATCACTGCTGACAAACAAAAGAAT
GGTATCAAAGCTAACTTCAAAATTAGACACAACATTGAAGATGGTGGTGTTCAATTAGCTGACCATTATC
AACAAAATACTCCAATTGGTGATGGTCCAGTCTTGTTACCAGACAACCATTACTTATCCACTCAATCTAA
GTTATCCAAAGATCCAAACGAAAAGAGGGACCACATGGTCTTGTTAGAATTTGTTACTGCTGCTGGTATT
ACCTTGGGTATGGATGAATTGTACAAAGGATCCGCAGAGTATGTGCGGGCCCTGTTTGACTTTAATGGGA
ATGATGAAGAAGACCTTCCCTTTAAGAAAGGAGACATCCTGAGAATCCGGGATAAGCCTGAAGAGCAGTG
GTGGAATGCAGAGGACAGCGAAGGAAAGAGGGGGATGATTCCTGTCCCTTACGTGGAGAAGTATGGATCT
GGGAGCGGATCTGGAGGCAGCATGGCGGAATATGTACGAGCTCTTTTTGATTTTAATGGCAATGATGAGG
AGGATCTCCCTTTTAAAAAGGGCGATATTCTGCGCATTCGTGATAAGCCAGAGGAACAATGGTGGAACGC
CGAGGATAGTGAGGGGAAACGCGGCATGATTCCGGTGCCGTATGTAGAGAAGTACTAATGGCGCCAATTG
GTGCGGCAATTGATAATAACGAAAATGTCTTTTAATGATCTGGGTATAATGAGGAATTTTCCGAACGTTT
TTACTTTATATATATATATACATGTAACATATATTCTATACGCTATAGAGAAAGGAAATTTTTCAATTAA
AAAAAAAATAGAGAAAGAGTTTCACTTCTTGATTATCGCTAACACTAATGGTTGAAGTACTGCTACTTTA
ATTTTATGCTGCCAAACCAGATGTCAACACAGCTACAACGTATATATTAAATTTGCTCTTGTTCTGTACT
TTCCTAATTCTTATGTAAAAAGACAAGAATTTATGATACTATTTAATAACAAAAAACTACCTAAGAAAAG
CATCATGCAGTCGAAATTGAAATCGAAAAGTAAAACTTTAACGGAACATGTTTGAAATTCTAAGAAAGCA
TACATCTTCATCCCTTATATATAGAGTTATGTTTGATATTAGTAGTCATGTTGTAATCTCTGGCCTAAGT
ATACGTAACGAAAATGGTAGCACGTCGCGTTTATGGCCCCCAGGTTAATGTGTTCTCTGAAATTCGCATC
ACTTTGAGAAATAATGGGAACACCTTACGCGTGAGCTGTGCCCACCGCTTCGCCTAATAAAGCGGTGTTC
TCAAAATTTCTCCCCGTTTTCAGGATCACGAGCGCCATCTAGTTCTGGTAAAATCGCGCTTACAAGAACA
AAGAAAAGAAACATCGCGTAATGCAACAGTGAGACACTTGCCGTCATATATAAGGTTTTGGATCAGTAAC
CGTTATTTGAGCATAACACAGGTTTTTAAATATATTATTATATATCATGGTATATGTGTAAAATTTTTTT
GCTGACTGGTTTTGTTTATTTATTTAGCTTTTTAAAAATTTTACTTTCTTCTTGTTAATTTTTTCTGATT
GCTCTATACTCAAACCAACAACAACTTACTCTACAACTAAGATCTATGCTCATAGAAAACACTAATGATC
GGTTTGGTATCGTCATAGATGCAGGGTCTTCGGGTTCGAGAATCCATGTGTTTAAGTGGCAGGACACGGA
ATCGCTTCTTCATGCAACAAACCAGGACTCACAGTCCATATTACAATCAGTACCTCATATTCATCAAGAA
AAAGACTGGACTTTTAAGCTGAATCCAGGCTTGTCGAGTTTTGAAAAAAAACCTCAAGATGCGTACAAAT
CTCACATCAAGCCGTTACTAGATTTTGCTAAGAATATTATCCCTGAATCACATTGGTCGAGTTGTCCCGT
TTTTATTCAAGCAACCGCGGGCATGCGCCTTTTACCTCAAGACATACAATCTTCCATTTTGGATGGTTTG
TGTCAGGGGCTCAAACACCCTGCAGAATTTTTGGTTGAGGATTGCTCAGCACAAATTCAAGTCATTGATG
GTGAAACCGAAGGTTTATATGGCTGGCTTGGCTTAAACTATCTATATGGACACTTTAATGACTATAATCC
AGAAGTCTCTGACCATTTTACATTTGGGTTTATGGACATGGGCGGTGCCTCTACTCAGATTGCGTTTGCA
CCGCATGATTCAGGAGAAATAGCTAGACATAGAGATGACATCGCCACCATCTTCTTGAGGAGTGTTAACG
GAGATTTGCAGAAATGGGACGTTTTTGTTAGTACGTGGTTAGGGTTTGGTGCCAATCAGGCTAGAAGAAG
GTACTTGGCTCAGTTGATCAATACCCTTCCAGAAAACACAAATGATTACGAAAATGATGACTTCTCTACA
AGGAACTTGAATGATCCATGTATGCCGCGAGGAAGCAGCACGGATTTTGAATTTAAAGATACCATATTTC
ACATCGCGGGTTCTGGGAATTACGAACAATGTACAAAATCTATTTATCCGTTACTTTTAAAGAACATGCC
TTGTGATGACGAGCCGTGCTTGTTTAATGGTGTTCATGCTCCTCGAATAGACTTTGCCAATGACAAATTT
ATAGGTACTTCTGAGTACTGGTACACTGCCAACGACGTATTCAAACTTGGGGGCGAATACAACTTTGACA
AATTTAGCAAAAGCCTAAGGGAGTTTTGCAATTCCAATTGGACGCAAATATTAGCGAACAGTGATAAAGG
CGTGTATAATTCTATTCCGGAGAATTTTTTGAAAGATGCATGCTTTAAGGGCAATTGGGTCCTTAATATA
CTTCATGAAGGGTTTGATATGCCTCGAATAGATGTCGACGCAGAAAATGTCAATGACAGGCCCTTATTTC
AAAGTGTGGAAAAAGTCGAAGAACGAGAGTTATCGTGGACACTAGGCAGAATTTTACTTTATGCCTCAGG
TAGCATATTGGCAGGTAATGATGACTTCATGGTGGGTATTGCGCCCAGTGAAAGAAGAACTAAGCTCACT
GGTAAGAAATTCATACCTGGCAAGTTACTGGAGTCTGATCAACTACGCAAGCAAAGTTCCGGATCCGGTT
CATTGGGAAGAGGTAGAAGATCCAAATTGTAATAACTCGAGTGGCGCGAATTTCTTATGATTTATGATTT
TTATTATTAAATAAGTTATAAAAAAAATAAGTGTATACAAATTTTAAAGTGACTCTTAGGTTTTAAAACG
AAAATTCTTATTCTTGAGTAACTCTTTCCTGTAGGTCAGGTTGCTTTCTCAGGTATAGCATGAGGTCGCT
CTTATTGACCACACCTCTACCGGCATGCCGAGCAAATGCCTGCAAATCGCTCCCCATTTCGCTGGATGCA
CACACTGGCTTAAGATGACAACGCCTTGCCAACAGGGAGTTCTTCAGAGACATGGAGGCTCAAAACGAAA
TTATTGACAGCCTAGACATCAATAGTCATACAACAGAAAGCGACCACCCAACTTTGGCTGATAATAGCGT
ATAAACAATGCATACTTTGTACGTTCAAAATACAATGCAGTAGATATATTTATGCATATTACATATAATA
CATATCACATAGGAAGCAACAGGCGCGTTGGACTTTTAATTTTCGAGGACCGCGAATCCTTACATCACAC
CCAATCCCCCACAAGTGATCCCCCACACACCATAGCTTCAAAATGTTTCTACTCCTTTTTTACTCTTCCA
GATTTTCTCGGACTCCGCGCATCGCCGTACCACTTCAAAACACCCAAGCACAGCATACTAAATTTCCCCT
CTTTCTTCCTCTAGGGTGTCGTTAATTACCCGTACTAAAGGTTTGGAAAAGAAAAAAGACACCGCCTCGT
TTCTTTTTCTTCGTCGAAAAAGGCAATAAAAATTTTTATCACGTTTCTTTTTCTTGAAAATTTTTTTTTT
TGATTTTTTTCTCTTTCGATGACCTCCCATTGATATTTAAGTTAATAAACGGTCATCAATTTCTCAAGTT
TCAGTTTCATTTTTCTTGTTCTATTACAACTTTTTTTACTTCTTGCTCATTAGAAAGAAAGCATAGCAAT
CTAATCTAAGTTTTAATTACAAAAGATCTATGTTAATAGAAAGTTTGATAGGCGCTGTTACTGGATTTGC
ACAAATGCTGGAATCTACTTATATGGCCACACACAACTCGTTTTTCACCATGATATCCGTCGCAGAACAG
TTTGGTAATTTGAAGGAAATGCTAGGTTCATTTTTTGGTATCTTTGCTATAATGAAGTTTCTTAAAAAAA
TACTCTATCGTGCTACTAAGGGGAGACTAGGAATACCACCAAAGAATTTCGCAGAATCTGAAGGAAGCAA
AAATAAACTAATTGAAGATTTTCAAAAGTTTAATGATAGTGGTACCATAAATTCTAATGAGAAAGCCACA
AGAAGGAAAATTTCATGGAAACCGCTACTATTTTTTTTGATGGCAGTATTTGGTTTTCCATATCTACTAA
ACAAATTTATTACTAAACTACAGACCTCTGGAACCATACGAGCATCGCAAGGAAATGGTAGCGAGCCTAT
TGATCCTTCGAAGTTAGAATTTGGTTCTGTGTCCAAAGGAGAGGAGTTAATCAAGGAAAACATGAGAATG
AAAGTTGTCATGGAGGGCTCCGTTAATGGTCACCAATTCAAGTGTACAGGGGAAGGTGAAGGTAATCCTT
ACATGGGTACACAAACTATGAGAATTAAAGTAATTGAAGGCGGACCACTACCATTTGCATTTGACATTCT
GGCAACGTCATTCATGTACGGATCACGAACTTTCATCAAGTACCCTAAAGGTATACCAGACTTTTTCAAG
CAATCTTTTCCAGAGGGTTTTACATGGGAAAGGGTTACAAGATACGAAGATGGGGGTGTCGTCACAGTTA
TGCAAGATACTTCATTAGAAGATGGCTGCCTTGTCTATCATGTGCAAGTAAGAGGGGTGAATTTTCCTTC
TAACGGACCTGTGATGCAGAAAAAGACCAAAGGTTGGGAACCAAATACTGAAATGATGTACCCAGCTGAT
GGAGGTTTGAGAGGCTACACACACATGGCGCTTAAAGTTGATGGTGGAGGTCATTTGTCTTGTAGTTTTG
TTACCACTTATCGTTCTAAAAAGACTGTTGGCAATATCAAAATGCCAGGAATACATGCTGTAGACCACAG
ACTAGAAAGACTCGAAGAGAGCGATAACGAAATGTTCGTTGTACAGAGAGAGCATGCCGTAGCCAAATTT
GCTGGCTTAGGCGGTGGTATGGATGAATTGTATAAGGGATCCGGGTCAGGCTCCGGATCTGGCCCTCCCG
CAGCTCTTGCGCCAAAAAGACGAAGGTAATGGCAGTGCTTTTAACTAAGAATTATTAGTCTTTTCTGCTT
ATTTTTTCATCATAGTTTAGAACACTTTATATTAACGAATAGTTTATGAATCTATTTAGGTTTAAAAATT
GATACAGTTTTATAAGTTACTTTTTCAAAGACTCGTGCTGTCTATTGCATAATGCACTGGAAGGGGAAAA
AAAAGGTGCACACGCGTGGCTTTTTCTTGAATTTGCAGTTTGAAAAATGCTGAGCAGTTACAGAGATGTT
ACGAACCACTAGTGCACTGCAGTACATGACATGTATGGGTTGAAAATATTTAGAGGATGCTAAAAGTCCC
GTCTAAAATAGAGGAAGTCATGGATTACATTATCACCTTTATTGTCCTGTTCCGTCTGGCTAATTTGGGA
CGAGGAACGTTTGTCTCCATTCGCAACCTTTTGAAACCATATGAACGGCGGCTAATCTGACAGATGTCTT
ATATTTCTAGGATTGTAGAAAGCCTCCTCATCAAACCACCTTGTTTGAAAAAGGCACTAGTGCGGTTGCT
TTACTTGATCTAGTATTCTCCTACCTTGGAGCGGTCCCATATCAACTAAATTCAGTTTTCTGACTGAGTT
AAAAACTAATGTAGCGACACCACTTCCATTGGTGCCTCCGTTATTTTTTTTTTGTATGTTAATGCTAAAT
AATACACCGCTATGTATTTCAGGGCACTACTTCTACACATCAACGGTACTAAACATTTCGCTCAAGATCG
GTCCGCTTTCACGTATTTGGATGCTATGCAATGTTGCCGAGCGGCCGCGTGTTACAACCAATTAACCAAT
TCTGATTAGAAAAACTCATCGAGCATCAAATGAAACTGCAATTTATTCATATCAGGATTATCAATACCAT
ATTTTTGAAAAAGCCGTTTCTGTAATGAAGGAGAAAACTCACCGAGGCAGTTCCATAGGATGGCAAGATC
CTGGTATCGGTCTGCGATTCCGACTCGTCCAACATCAATACAACCTATTAATTTCCCCTCGTCAAAAATA
AGGTTATCAAGTGAGAAATCACCATGAGTGACGACTGAATCCGGTGAGAATGGCAAAAGCTTATGCATTT
CTTTCCAGACTTGTTCAACAGGCCAGCCATTACGCTCGTCATCAAAATCACTCGCATCAACCAAACCGTT
ATTCATTCGTGATTGCGCCTGAGCGAGGCGAAATACGCGATCGCTGTTAAAAGGACAATTACAAACAGGA
ATCGAATGCAACCGGCGCAGGAACACTGCCAGCGCATCAACAATATTTTCACCTGAATCAGGATATTCTT
CTAATACCTGGAATGCTGTTTTCCCGGGGATCGCAGTGGTGAGTAACCATGCATCATCAGGAGTACGGAT
AAAATGCTTGATGGTCGGAAGAGGCATAAATTCCGTCAGCCAGTTTAGTCTGACCATCTCATCTGTAACA
TCATTGGCAACGCTACCTTTGCCATGTTTCAGAAACAACTCTGGCGCATCGGGCTTCCCATACAATCGAT
AGATTGTCGCACCTGATTGCCCGACATTATCGCGAGCCCATTTATACCCATATAAATCAGCATCCATGTT
GGAATTTAATCGCGGCCTGGAGCAAGACGTTTCCCGTTGAATATGGCTCATAACACCCCTTGTATTACTG
TTTATGTAAGCAGACAGTTTTATTGTTCATGATGATATATTTTTATCTTGTGCAATGTAACATCAGAGAT
TTTGAGACACAACGTGGCTTTGTTGAATAAATCGAACTTTTGCTGAGTTGAAGGATCAGTCATGACCAAA
ATCCCTTAACGTGAGTTTTCGTTCCACTGAGCGTCAGACCCCGTAGAAAAGATCAAAGGATCTTCTTGAG
ATCCTTTTTTTCTGCGCGTAATCTGCTGCTTGCAAACAAAAAAACCACCGCTACCAGCGGTGGTTTGTTT
GCCGGATCAAGAGCTACCAACTCTTTTTCCGAAGGTAACTGGCTTCAGCAGAGCGCAGATACCAAATACT
GTTCTTCTAGTGTAGCCGTAGTTAGGCCACCACTTCAAGAACTCTGTAGCACCGCCTACATACCTCGCTC
TGCTAATCCTGTTACCAGTGGCTGCTGCCAGTGGCGATAAGTCGTGTCTTACCGGGTTGGACTCAAGACG
ATAGTTACCGGATAAGGCGCAGCGGTCGGGCTGAACGGGGGGTTCGTGCACACAGCCCAGCTTGGAGCGA
ACGACCTACACCGAACTGAGATACCTACAGCGTGAGCTATGAGAAAGCGCCACGCTTCCCGAAGGGAGAA
AGGCGGACAGGTATCCGGTAAGCGGCAGGGTCGGAACAGGAGAGCGCACGAGGGAGCTTCCAGGGGGAAA
CGCCTGGTATCTTTATAGTCCTGTCGGGTTTCGCCACCTCTGACTTGAGCGTCGATTTTTGTGATGCTCG
TCAGGGGGGCGGAGCCTATGGAAAAACGCCAGCAACGCGGCCTTTTTACGGTTCCTGGCCTTTTGCTGGC
CTTTTGCTCACATGTTCTTTCCTGCGTTATCCCCTGATTCTGTGGATAACCGTGCGGCCGCCAATTGAAA
AAGGCCACTACTGAGCCAAGCGCAGAACCAGATGAGCCATTCATTGGATACTTGGGTGACGTTACTGCAT
CTATAAACCAAGATATAAAAGAATATGGTCGCAGAAGAACAGTAATACCTACAAGCGATTTAGTAGCGTC
GTTCTACACCAAAAAGACGCCTGTTTTTAAGGTCAAGTTCAGCAGAAGCAATTTAGCCCTTGCAGGAGGT
GCTTTCAGGCCATAATTCACACTGAAAAAAATAACAGCATGGAAGTGATATGTAATAAGTATAACCTAAT
CCGATATGTAACTATTAGATGCTTTTTCGACATCGTACTTGACCTGCTCGGCGGTTATCATAGCGTCTTC
TTTAGCCTTTTTTTTTTCGCTCAGTCATCGGGGCCAAAACAAGAAAGGCGAAGAACAGAAAAATGAAAAA
TGTAACTGGTTGTTGTAAAAACCTTCCAGAGAAATAAGATGAAATGTATGTTGCTGGCACGAACGAAGAC
AAATACCCTGAATTCGCATCTAGACTGA
